LOCUS       Exported 4317 bp ds-DNA circular SYN 12-MAY-2021
DEFINITION  C-terminal AID*-9myc degron cassette with NatR marker for S.
            cerevisiae.
ACCESSION   .
VERSION     .
KEYWORDS    pNat-AID*-9myc
SOURCE      synthetic DNA construct
  ORGANISM  synthetic DNA construct
REFERENCE   1 (bases 1 to 4317)
  AUTHORS   Morawska M, Ulrich HD
  TITLE     An expanded tool kit for the auxin-inducible degron system in
            budding yeast.
  JOURNAL   Yeast. 2013 Sep;30(9):341-51. doi: 10.1002/yea.2967. Epub 2013 Jul
            23.
  PUBMED    23836714
REFERENCE   2 (bases 1 to 4317)
  AUTHORS   .
  TITLE     Direct Submission
  JOURNAL   Exported May 12, 2021 from SnapGene Server 1.1.58
            http://www.snapgene.com
FEATURES             Location/Qualifiers
     source          1..4317
                     /organism="synthetic DNA construct"
                     /mol_type="other DNA"
     CDS             232..261
                     /codon_start=1
                     /product="Myc (human c-Myc proto-oncogene) epitope tag"
                     /label=Myc
                     /translation="EQKLISEEDL"
     CDS             268..297
                     /codon_start=1
                     /product="Myc (human c-Myc proto-oncogene) epitope tag"
                     /label=Myc
                     /translation="EQKLISEEDL"
     CDS             304..333
                     /codon_start=1
                     /product="Myc (human c-Myc proto-oncogene) epitope tag"
                     /label=Myc
                     /translation="EQKLISEEDL"
     CDS             352..381
                     /codon_start=1
                     /product="Myc (human c-Myc proto-oncogene) epitope tag"
                     /label=Myc
                     /translation="EQKLISEEDL"
     CDS             388..417
                     /codon_start=1
                     /product="Myc (human c-Myc proto-oncogene) epitope tag"
                     /label=Myc
                     /translation="EQKLISEEDL"
     CDS             424..453
                     /codon_start=1
                     /product="Myc (human c-Myc proto-oncogene) epitope tag"
                     /label=Myc
                     /translation="EQKLISEEDL"
     CDS             472..501
                     /codon_start=1
                     /product="Myc (human c-Myc proto-oncogene) epitope tag"
                     /label=Myc
                     /translation="EQKLISEEDL"
     CDS             508..537
                     /codon_start=1
                     /product="Myc (human c-Myc proto-oncogene) epitope tag"
                     /label=Myc
                     /translation="EQKLISEEDL"
     CDS             544..573
                     /codon_start=1
                     /product="Myc (human c-Myc proto-oncogene) epitope tag"
                     /label=Myc
                     /translation="EQKLISEEDL"
     promoter        648..991
                     /label=TEF promoter
                     /note="Ashbya gossypii TEF promoter"
     CDS             992..1567
                     /codon_start=1
                     /gene="Streptomyces noursei nat1"
                     /product="nourseothricin acetyltransferase"
                     /label=NrsR
                     /note="confers resistance to nourseothricin"
                     /translation="MGTTLDDTAYRYRTSVPGEAEAIEALDGSFTTDTVFRVTATGDGF
                     TLREVPVDPPLTKVFPDDESDDESDDGEDGDPDSRTFVAYGDDGDLAGFVVISYSAWNR
                     RLTVEDIEVAPEHRGHGVGRALMGLATEFAGERGAGHLWLEVTNVNAPAIHAYRRMGFT
                     LCGLDTALYDGTASDGERQALYMSMPCP"
     terminator      1575..1762
                     /gene="S. cerevisiae ADH1"
                     /label=ADH1 terminator
                     /note="transcription terminator for the S. cerevisiae
                     alcohol dehydrogenase 1 (ADH1) gene"
     primer_bind     complement(1630..1654)
                     /label=pHybLex-R
                     /note="ADH terminator, reverse primer"
     primer_bind     complement(1954..1973)
                     /label=T7
                     /note="T7 promoter, forward primer"
     promoter        complement(1955..1973)
                     /label=T7 promoter
                     /note="promoter for bacteriophage T7 RNA polymerase"
     primer_bind     complement(2060..2077)
                     /label=L4440
                     /note="L4440 vector, forward primer"
     rep_origin      complement(2231..2819)
                     /direction=LEFT
                     /label=ori
                     /note="high-copy-number ColE1/pMB1/pBR322/pUC origin of
                     replication"
     primer_bind     complement(2311..2330)
                     /label=pBR322ori-F
                     /note="pBR322 origin, forward primer"
     CDS             complement(2990..3850)
                     /codon_start=1
                     /gene="bla"
                     /product="beta-lactamase"
                     /label=AmpR
                     /note="confers resistance to ampicillin, carbenicillin, and
                     related antibiotics"
                     /translation="MSIQHFRVALIPFFAAFCLPVFAHPETLVKVKDAEDQLGARVGYI
                     ELDLNSGKILESFRPEERFPMMSTFKVLLCGAVLSRIDAGQEQLGRRIHYSQNDLVEYS
                     PVTEKHLTDGMTVRELCSAAITMSDNTAANLLLTTIGGPKELTAFLHNMGDHVTRLDRW
                     EPELNEAIPNDERDTTMPVAMATTLRKLLTGELLTLASRQQLIDWMEADKVAGPLLRSA
                     LPAGWFIADKSGAGERGSRGIIAALGPDGKPSRIVVIYTTGSQATMDERNRQIAEIGAS
                     LIKHW"
     primer_bind     3613..3632
                     /label=Amp-R
                     /note="Ampicillin resistance gene, reverse primer"
     promoter        complement(3851..3955)
                     /gene="bla"
                     /label=AmpR promoter
     primer_bind     4023..4041
                     /label=pBRforEco
                     /note="pBR322 vectors, upsteam of EcoRI site, forward
                     primer"
     primer_bind     complement(4079..4101)
                     /label=pGEX 3'
                     /note="pGEX vectors, reverse primer"
     primer_bind     4201..4220
                     /label=pRS-marker
                     /note="pRS vectors, use to sequence yeast selectable
                     marker"
     promoter        4301..2
                     /label=SP6 promoter
                     /note="promoter for bacteriophage SP6 RNA polymerase"
     primer_bind     4301..1
                     /label=SP6
                     /note="SP6 promoter, forward primer"
ORIGIN
        1 gaacgcggcc gccagctgaa gcttcgtacg ctgcaggtcg acggtgcagg cgccggggct
       61 ggtgctgggg caggtacccc taaagatcca gccaaacctc cggccaaggc acaagttgtg
      121 ggatggccac cggtgagatc ataccggaag aacgtgatgg tttcctgcca aaaatcaagc
      181 ggtggcccgg aggcggcggc gttcgtgaag gtatcacccg gggctagtgg tgaacaaaag
      241 ttgatttctg aagaagattt gaacggtgaa caaaagctaa tctccgagga agacttgaac
      301 ggtgaacaaa aattaatctc agaagaagac ttgaacggat cctctagagg tgaacaaaag
      361 ttgatttctg aagaagattt gaacggtgaa caaaagctaa tctccgagga agacttgaac
      421 ggtgaacaaa aattaatctc agaagaagac ttgaacggat cctctagagg tgaacaaaag
      481 ttgatttctg aagaagattt gaacggtgaa caaaagctaa tctccgagga agacttgaac
      541 ggtgaacaaa aattaatctc agaagaagac ttgaacggat ccactagcta aaaaggcgcg
      601 ccagatctgt ttagcttgcc tcgtccccgc cgggtcaccc ggccagcgac atggaggccc
      661 agaataccct ccttgacagt cttgacgtgc gcagctcagg ggcatgatgt gactgtcgcc
      721 cgtacattta gcccatacat ccccatgtat aatcatttgc atccatacat tttgatggcc
      781 gcacggcgcg aagcaaaaat tacggctcct cgctgcagac ctgcgagcag ggaaacgctc
      841 ccctcacaga cgcgttgaat tgtccccacg ccgcgcccct gtagagaaat ataaaaggtt
      901 aggatttgcc actgaggttc ttctttcata tacttccttt taaaatcttg ctaggataca
      961 gttctcacat cacatccgaa cataaacaac catgggtacc actcttgacg acacggctta
     1021 ccggtaccgc accagtgtcc cgggggaagc cgaggccatc gaggcactgg atgggtcctt
     1081 caccaccgac accgtcttcc gcgtcaccgc caccggggac ggcttcaccc tgcgggaggt
     1141 gccggtggac ccgcccctga ccaaggtgtt ccccgacgac gaatcggacg acgaatcgga
     1201 cgacggggag gacggcgacc cggactcccg gacgttcgtc gcgtacgggg acgacggcga
     1261 cctggcgggc ttcgtggtca tctcgtactc ggcgtggaac cgccggctga ccgtcgagga
     1321 catcgaggtc gccccggagc accgggggca cggggtcggg cgcgcgttga tggggctcgc
     1381 gacggagttc gccggcgagc ggggcgccgg gcacctctgg ctggaggtca ccaacgtcaa
     1441 cgcaccggcg atccacgcgt accggcggat ggggttcacc ctctgcggcc tggacaccgc
     1501 cctgtacgac ggcaccgcct cggacggcga gcggcaggcg ctctacatga gcatgccctg
     1561 cccctaatct cgaggcgaat ttcttatgat ttatgatttt tattattaaa taagttataa
     1621 aaaaaataag tgtatacaaa ttttaaagtg actcttaggt tttaaaacga aaattcttgt
     1681 tcttgagtaa ctctttcctg taggtcaggt tgctttctca ggtatagcat gaggtcgctc
     1741 ttattgacca cacctctacc ggcatgccga gcaaatgcct gcaaatcgct ccccatttca
     1801 cccaattgta gatatgctaa ctccagcaat gagttgatga atctcggtgt gtattttatg
     1861 tcctcagagg acaacacctg ttgtaatcga gctcgaattc atcgatgata tcagatccac
     1921 tagtggccta tgcggccgcg gatctgccgg tctccctata gtgagtcgta ttaatttcga
     1981 taagccaggt taacctgcat taatgaatcg gccaacgcgc ggggagaggc ggtttgcgta
     2041 ttgggcgctc ttccgcttcc tcgctcactg actcgctgcg ctcggtcgtt cggctgcggc
     2101 gagcggtatc agctcactca aaggcggtaa tacggttatc cacagaatca ggggataacg
     2161 caggaaagaa catgtgagca aaaggccagc aaaaggccag gaaccgtaaa aaggccgcgt
     2221 tgctggcgtt tttccatagg ctccgccccc ctgacgagca tcacaaaaat cgacgctcaa
     2281 gtcagaggtg gcgaaacccg acaggactat aaagatacca ggcgtttccc cctggaagct
     2341 ccctcgtgcg ctctcctgtt ccgaccctgc cgcttaccgg atacctgtcc gcctttctcc
     2401 cttcgggaag cgtggcgctt tctcaatgct cacgctgtag gtatctcagt tcggtgtagg
     2461 tcgttcgctc caagctgggc tgtgtgcacg aaccccccgt tcagcccgac cgctgcgcct
     2521 tatccggtaa ctatcgtctt gagtccaacc cggtaagaca cgacttatcg ccactggcag
     2581 cagccactgg taacaggatt agcagagcga ggtatgtagg cggtgctaca gagttcttga
     2641 agtggtggcc taactacggc tacactagaa ggacagtatt tggtatctgc gctctgctga
     2701 agccagttac cttcggaaaa agagttggta gctcttgatc cggcaaacaa accaccgctg
     2761 gtagcggtgg tttttttgtt tgcaagcagc agattacgcg cagaaaaaaa ggatctcaag
     2821 aagatccttt gatcttttct acggggtctg acgctcagtg gaacgaaaac tcacgttaag
     2881 ggattttggt catgagatta tcaaaaagga tcttcaccta gatcctttta aattaaaaat
     2941 gaagttttaa atcaatctaa agtatatatg agtaaacttg gtctgacagt taccaatgct
     3001 taatcagtga ggcacctatc tcagcgatct gtctatttcg ttcatccata gttgcctgac
     3061 tccccgtcgt gtagataact acgatacggg agggcttacc atctggcccc agtgctgcaa
     3121 tgataccgcg agacccacgc tcaccggctc cagatttatc agcaataaac cagccagccg
     3181 gaagggccga gcgcagaagt ggtcctgcaa ctttatccgc ctccatccag tctattaatt
     3241 gttgccggga agctagagta agtagttcgc cagttaatag tttgcgcaac gttgttgcca
     3301 ttgctacagg catcgtggtg tcacgctcgt cgtttggtat ggcttcattc agctccggtt
     3361 cccaacgatc aaggcgagtt acatgatccc ccatgttgtg caaaaaagcg gttagctcct
     3421 tcggtcctcc gatcgttgtc agaagtaagt tggccgcagt gttatcactc atggttatgg
     3481 cagcactgca taattctctt actgtcatgc catccgtaag atgcttttct gtgactggtg
     3541 agtactcaac caagtcattc tgagaatagt gtatgcggcg accgagttgc tcttgcccgg
     3601 cgtcaatacg ggataatacc gcgccacata gcagaacttt aaaagtgctc atcattggaa
     3661 aacgttcttc ggggcgaaaa ctctcaagga tcttaccgct gttgagatcc agttcgatgt
     3721 aacccactcg tgcacccaac tgatcttcag catcttttac tttcaccagc gtttctgggt
     3781 gagcaaaaac aggaaggcaa aatgccgcaa aaaagggaat aagggcgaca cggaaatgtt
     3841 gaatactcat actcttcctt tttcaatatt attgaagcat ttatcagggt tattgtctca
     3901 tgagcggata catatttgaa tgtatttaga aaaataaaca aataggggtt ccgcgcacat
     3961 ttccccgaaa agtgccacct gacgtctaag aaaccattat tatcatgaca ttaacctata
     4021 aaaataggcg tatcacgagg ccctttcgtc tcgcgcgttt cggtgatgac ggtgaaaacc
     4081 tctgacacat gcagctcccg gagacggtca cagcttgtct gtaagcggat gccgggagca
     4141 gacaagcccg tcagggcgcg tcagcgggtg ttggcgggtg tcggggctgg cttaactatg
     4201 cggcatcaga gcagattgta ctgagagtgc accatatgga catattgtcg ttagaacgcg
     4261 gctacaatta atacataacc ttatgtatca tacacatacg atttaggtga cactata
//
