>Addgene plasmid #99523 | pNat-AID*-9myc | addgene full sequence | sequence record 191053 | Addgene NGS Result
GAACGCGGCCGCCAGCTGAAGCTTCGTACGCTGCAGGTCGACGGTGCAGGCGCCGGGGCTGGTGCTGGGG
CAGGTACCCCTAAAGATCCAGCCAAACCTCCGGCCAAGGCACAAGTTGTGGGATGGCCACCGGTGAGATC
ATACCGGAAGAACGTGATGGTTTCCTGCCAAAAATCAAGCGGTGGCCCGGAGGCGGCGGCGTTCGTGAAG
GTATCACCCGGGGCTAGTGGTGAACAAAAGTTGATTTCTGAAGAAGATTTGAACGGTGAACAAAAGCTAA
TCTCCGAGGAAGACTTGAACGGTGAACAAAAATTAATCTCAGAAGAAGACTTGAACGGATCCTCTAGAGG
TGAACAAAAGTTGATTTCTGAAGAAGATTTGAACGGTGAACAAAAGCTAATCTCCGAGGAAGACTTGAAC
GGTGAACAAAAATTAATCTCAGAAGAAGACTTGAACGGATCCTCTAGAGGTGAACAAAAGTTGATTTCTG
AAGAAGATTTGAACGGTGAACAAAAGCTAATCTCCGAGGAAGACTTGAACGGTGAACAAAAATTAATCTC
AGAAGAAGACTTGAACGGATCCACTAGCTAAAAAGGCGCGCCAGATCTGTTTAGCTTGCCTCGTCCCCGC
CGGGTCACCCGGCCAGCGACATGGAGGCCCAGAATACCCTCCTTGACAGTCTTGACGTGCGCAGCTCAGG
GGCATGATGTGACTGTCGCCCGTACATTTAGCCCATACATCCCCATGTATAATCATTTGCATCCATACAT
TTTGATGGCCGCACGGCGCGAAGCAAAAATTACGGCTCCTCGCTGCAGACCTGCGAGCAGGGAAACGCTC
CCCTCACAGACGCGTTGAATTGTCCCCACGCCGCGCCCCTGTAGAGAAATATAAAAGGTTAGGATTTGCC
ACTGAGGTTCTTCTTTCATATACTTCCTTTTAAAATCTTGCTAGGATACAGTTCTCACATCACATCCGAA
CATAAACAACCATGGGTACCACTCTTGACGACACGGCTTACCGGTACCGCACCAGTGTCCCGGGGGACGC
CGAGGCCATCGAGGCACTGGATGGGTCCTTCACCACCGACACCGTCTTCCGCGTCACCGCCACCGGGGAC
GGCTTCACCCTGCGGGAGGTGCCGGTGGACCCGCCCCTGACCAAGGTGTTCCCCGACGACGAATCGGACG
ACGAATCGGACGACGGGGAGGACGGCGACCCGGACTCCCGGACGTTCGTCGCGTACGGGGACGACGGCGA
CCTGGCGGGCTTCGTGGTCGTCTCGTACTCCGGCTGGAACCGCCGGCTGACCGTCGAGGACATCGAGGTC
GCCCCGGAGCACCGGGGGCACGGGGTCGGGCGCGCGTTGATGGGGCTCGCGACGGAGTTCGCCCGCGAGC
GGGGCGCCGGGCACCTCTGGCTGGAGGTCACCAACGTCAACGCACCGGCGATCCACGCGTACCGGCGGAT
GGGGTTCACCCTCTGCGGCCTGGACACCGCCCTGTACGACGGCACCGCCTCGGACGGCGAGCAGGCGCTC
TACATGAGCATGCCCTGCCCCTAATCTCGAGGCGAATTTCTTATGATTTATGATTTTTATTATTAAATAA
GTTATAAAAAAAATAAGTGTATACAAATTTTAAAGTGACTCTTAGGTTTTAAAACGAAAATTCTTATTCT
TGAGTAACTCTTTCCTGTAGGTCAGGTTGCTTTCTCAGGTATAGCATGAGGTCGCTCTTATTGACCACAC
CTCTACCGGCATGCCGAGCAAATGCCTGCAAATCGCTCCCCATTTCACCCAATTGTAGATATGCTAACTC
CAGCAATGAGTTGATGAATCTCGGTGTGTATTTTATGTCCTCAGAGGACAACACCTGTTGTAATCGAGCT
CGAATTCATCGATGATATCAGATCCACTAGTGGCCTATGCGGCCGCGGATCTGCCGGTCTCCCTATAGTG
AGTCGTATTAATTTCGATAAGCCAGGTTAACCTGCATTAATGAATCGGCCAACGCGCGGGGAGAGGCGGT
TTGCGTATTGGGCGCTCTTCCGCTTCCTCGCTCACTGACTCGCTGCGCTCGGTCGTTCGGCTGCGGCGAG
CGGTATCAGCTCACTCAAAGGCGGTAATACGGTTATCCACAGAATCAGGGGATAACGCAGGAAAGAACAT
GTGAGCAAAAGGCCAGCAAAAGGCCAGGAACCGTAAAAAGGCCGCGTTGCTGGCGTTTTTCCATAGGCTC
CGCCCCCCTGACGAGCATCACAAAAATCGACGCTCAAGTCAGAGGTGGCGAAACCCGACAGGACTATAAA
GATACCAGGCGTTTCCCCCTGGAAGCTCCCTCGTGCGCTCTCCTGTTCCGACCCTGCCGCTTACCGGATA
CCTGTCCGCCTTTCTCCCTTCGGGAAGCGTGGCGCTTTCTCATAGCTCACGCTGTAGGTATCTCAGTTCG
GTGTAGGTCGTTCGCTCCAAGCTGGGCTGTGTGCACGAACCCCCCGTTCAGCCCGACCGCTGCGCCTTAT
CCGGTAACTATCGTCTTGAGTCCAACCCGGTAAGACACGACTTATCGCCACTGGCAGCAGCCACTGGTAA
CAGGATTAGCAGAGCGAGGTATGTAGGCGGTGCTACAGAGTTCTTGAAGTGGTGGCCTAACTACGGCTAC
ACTAGAAGAACAGTATTTGGTATCTGCGCTCTGCTGAAGCCAGTTACCTTCGGAAAAAGAGTTGGTAGCT
CTTGATCCGGCAAACAAACCACCGCTGGTAGCGGTGGTTTTTTTGTTTGCAAGCAGCAGATTACGCGCAG
AAAAAAAGGATCTCAAGAAGATCCTTTGATCTTTTCTACGGGGTCTGACGCTCAGTGGAACGAAAACTCA
CGTTAAGGGATTTTGGTCATGAGATTATCAAAAAGGATCTTCACCTAGATCCTTTTAAATTAAAAATGAA
GTTTTAAATCAATCTAAAGTATATATGAGTAAACTTGGTCTGACAGTTACCAATGCTTAATCAGTGAGGC
ACCTATCTCAGCGATCTGTCTATTTCGTTCATCCATAGTTGCCTGACTCCCCGTCGTGTAGATAACTACG
ATACGGGAGGGCTTACCATCTGGCCCCAGTGCTGCAATGATACCGCGAGACCCACGCTCACCGGCTCCAG
ATTTATCAGCAATAAACCAGCCAGCCGGAAGGGCCGAGCGCAGAAGTGGTCCTGCAACTTTATCCGCCTC
CATCCAGTCTATTAATTGTTGCCGGGAAGCTAGAGTAAGTAGTTCGCCAGTTAATAGTTTGCGCAACGTT
GTTGCCATTGCTACAGGCATCGTGGTGTCACGCTCGTCGTTTGGTATGGCTTCATTCAGCTCCGGTTCCC
AACGATCAAGGCGAGTTACATGATCCCCCATGTTGTGCAAAAAAGCGGTTAGCTCCTTCGGTCCTCCGAT
CGTTGTCAGAAGTAAGTTGGCCGCAGTGTTATCACTCATGGTTATGGCAGCACTGCATAATTCTCTTACT
GTCATGCCATCCGTAAGATGCTTTTCTGTGACTGGTGAGTACTCAACCAAGTCATTCTGAGAATAGTGTA
TGCGGCGACCGAGTTGCTCTTGCCCGGCGTCAATACGGGATAATACCGCGCCACATAGCAGAACTTTAAA
AGTGCTCATCATTGGAAAACGTTCTTCGGGGCGAAAACTCTCAAGGATCTTACCGCTGTTGAGATCCAGT
TCGATGTAACCCACTCGTGCACCCAACTGATCTTCAGCATCTTTTACTTTCACCAGCGTTTCTGGGTGAG
CAAAAACAGGAAGGCAAAATGCCGCAAAAAAGGGAATAAGGGCGACACGGAAATGTTGAATACTCATACT
CTTCCTTTTTCAATATTATTGAAGCATTTATCAGGGTTATTGTCTCATGAGCGGATACATATTTGAATGT
ATTTAGAAAAATAAACAAATAGGGGTTCCGCGCACATTTCCCCGAAAAGTGCCACCTGACGTCTAAGAAA
CCATTATTATCATGACATTAACCTATAAAAATAGGCGTATCACGAGGCCCTTTCGTCTCGCGCGTTTCGG
TGATGACGGTGAAAACCTCTGACACATGCAGCTCCCGGAGACGGTCACAGCTTGTCTGTAAGCGGATGCC
GGGAGCAGACAAGCCCGTCAGGGCGCGTCAGCGGGTGTTGGCGGGTGTCGGGGCTGGCTTAACTATGCGG
CATCAGAGCAGATTGTACTGAGAGTGCACCATATGGACATATTGTCGTTAGAACGCGGCTACAATTAATA
CATAACCTTATGTATCATACACATACGATTTAGGTGACACTATA
Features (pLannotate 1.2.2; 13 found; start..end, strand, type, name):
     79..216     +  CDS            mini-AID (fragment): minimal degron from the auxin-responsive IAA17 protein of Arabidopsis thaliana (Kubota et al., 2013) acts as an auxin-inducible degron (AID) in the presence of TIR1
    229..579     +  CDS            13xMyc (fragment): 13 tandem Myc epitope tags
    648..991     +  promoter       TEF promoter: Ashbya gossypii TEF promoter
    998..1562    +  CDS            NrsR (fragment): nourseothricin acetyltransferase; Streptomyces noursei nat1; confers resistance to nourseothricin
   1572..1759    +  terminator     ADH1 terminator: S. cerevisiae ADH1; transcription terminator for the S. cerevisiae alcohol dehydrogenase 1 (ADH1) gene
   1952..1970    -  promoter       T7 promoter: promoter for bacteriophage T7 RNA polymerase
   1992..2045    -  CDS            lacI (fragment): lac repressor; lacI; The lac repressor binds to the lac operator to inhibit transcription in E. coli. This inhibition can be relieved by adding lactose or isopropyl-β-D-thiogalactopyranoside (IPTG).
   2228..2816    -  rep_origin     ori: high-copy-number ColE1/pMB1/pBR322/pUC origin of replication
   2987..3847    -  CDS            AmpR: β-lactamase; bla; confers resistance to ampicillin, carbenicillin, and related antibiotics
   3848..3952    -  promoter       AmpR promoter: bla
   4047..4082    +  CDS            rop (fragment): Rop protein, which maintains plasmids at low copy number; rop
   4184..4235    +  misc_feature   bom (fragment): basis of mobility region from pBR322
   4298..2       +  promoter       SP6 promoter (across the origin): promoter for bacteriophage SP6 RNA polymerase
