[The description below was written by a language model from this plasmid's Addgene catalogue record, the feature table of its GenBank file and pLannotate feature annotations shown in this document.]
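Description:
pNat-AID*-9myc is a pFA6a-derived plasmid of about 4.3 kb that serves as a PCR template for C-terminal tagging of chromosomal genes in Saccharomyces cerevisiae, rather than as a vector maintained in yeast. It carries no yeast origin of replication. In E. coli it is propagated through a high-copy ColE1/pUC-type origin with ampicillin selection from the bla gene and its native promoter. SP6 and T7 promoters flank the cassette region, a standard leftover of the pFA6a backbone. Short fragments annotated as lacI, rop and bom are backbone remnants with no evident function.

The payload is a promoterless tagging module followed by a yeast selection marker. The module encodes AID*, a shortened auxin-inducible degron made of residues 71–116 of Arabidopsis thaliana IAA17 (AXR3). It is followed in frame by nine tandem Myc epitopes, which the automated annotation reports as a fragment of a 13xMyc array. Downstream lies a nourseothricin resistance cassette: the Streptomyces noursei nat1 acetyltransferase gene driven by the Ashbya gossypii TEF promoter and, in this annotation, terminated by the S. cerevisiae ADH1 terminator. The two sequence records differ by only three nucleotides and agree on feature layout.

In use, the cassette is amplified with primers carrying homology to the 3′ end of a target gene and integrated by homologous recombination, so the fusion is expressed from the gene's own promoter. Integrants are selected on nourseothricin. In strains that express the plant F-box protein TIR1, auxin triggers degradation of the tagged protein. This allows conditional depletion, and the Myc epitopes allow the protein's level to be followed by immunodetection.
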