Addgene plasmid #99523: pNat-AID*-9myc
Purpose: C-terminal AID*-9myc degron cassette with NatR marker for S. cerevisiae
Depositing lab: Helle Ulrich. Depositing organization: Cancer Research UK. Publication: An expanded tool kit for the auxin-inducible degron system in budding yeast. Morawska M, Ulrich HD. Yeast. 2013 Sep;30(9):341-51. doi: 10.1002/yea.2967. Epub 2013 Jul 23. PubMed 23836714.
Backbone
  Vector backbone: pFA6a derivative
  Vector type: PCR template for yeast tagging cassette
  Selectable markers: Nourseothricin
Growth in bacteria
  Bacterial resistance: Ampicillin, 100 μg/mL
  Growth temperature: 37°C
  Growth strain: DH5alpha
  Copy number: High Copy
Gene/Insert
  Gene/Insert name: IAA17(71-116) (alt names: AID (Auxin-inducible degron); AXR3)
  Species: A. thaliana (mustard weed)
  Entrez Gene: AXR3 (a.k.a. AT1G04250, AUXIN RESISTANT 3, AtIAA17, F19P19.31, F19P19_31, IAA17, indole-3-acetic acid inducible 17)
  Tag / fusion protein: 9xMyc (C terminal on insert)
  Cloning method: Restriction Enzyme; 5′ cloning site Unknown (unknown if destroyed); 3′ cloning site Unknown (unknown if destroyed)
  Sequencing primers: 5′ CGTACGCTGCAGGTCGAC; 3′ TCGATGAATTCGAGCTCG
Resource information
  A portion of this plasmid was derived from a plasmid made by: The parent vector encoding AID was a kind gift from Masato Kanemaki (National Institute of Genetics, Mishima, Japan).
Terms and licenses: Academic/Nonprofit Terms; Industry Terms: Not Available to Industry
How to cite: pNat-AID*-9myc was a gift from Helle Ulrich (Addgene plasmid # 99523 ; http://n2t.net/addgene:99523 ; RRID:Addgene_99523)
